>Addgene plasmid #35374 | pBbA0k-RFP | depositor full sequence | sequence record 43041 | pBbA0k-RFP sequence 2957 bps
TTGACAGCTAGCTCAGTCCTAGGTACTGTGCTAGCTACTAGTGAAAGAGGAGAAATACTAGATGGCTTCC
TCCGAAGACGTTATCAAAGAGTTCATGCGTTTCAAAGTTCGTATGGAAGGTTCCGTTAACGGTCACGAGT
TCGAAATCGAAGGTGAAGGTGAAGGTCGTCCGTACGAAGGTACCCAGACCGCTAAACTGAAAGTTACCAA
AGGTGGTCCGCTGCCGTTCGCTTGGGACATCCTGTCCCCGCAGTTCCAGTACGGTTCCAAAGCTTACGTT
AAACACCCGGCTGACATCCCGGACTACCTGAAACTGTCCTTCCCGGAAGGTTTCAAATGGGAACGTGTTA
TGAACTTCGAAGACGGTGGTGTTGTTACCGTTACCCAGGACTCCTCCCTGCAAGACGGTGAGTTCATCTA
CAAAGTTAAACTGCGTGGTACCAACTTCCCGTCCGACGGTCCGGTTATGCAGAAAAAAACCATGGGTTGG
GAAGCTTCCACCGAACGTATGTACCCGGAAGACGGTGCTCTGAAAGGTGAAATCAAAATGCGTCTGAAAC
TGAAAGACGGTGGTCACTACGACGCTGAAGTTAAAACCACCTACATGGCTAAAAAACCGGTTCAGCTGCC
GGGTGCTTACAAAACCGACATCAAACTGGACATCACCTCCCACAACGAAGACTACACCATCGTTGAACAG
TACGAACGTGCTGAAGGTCGTCACTCCACCGGTGCTTAATAACGCTGATAGTGCTAGTGTAGATCGCTAC
TAGAGCCAGGCATCAAATAAAACGAAAGGCTCAGTCGAAAGACTGGGCCTTTCGTTTTATCTGTTGTTTG
TCGGTGAACGCTCTCTACTAGAGTCACACTGGCTCACCTTCGGGTGGGCCTTTCTGCGTTTATATACTAG
AAGCGGCCGGGATCCTAACTCGAGTAAGGATCTCCAGGCATCAAATAAAACGAAAGGCTCAGTCGAAAGA
CTGGGCCTTTCGTTTTATCTGTTGTTTGTCGGTGAACGCTCTCTACTAGAGTCACACTGGCTCACCTTCG
GGTGGGCCTTTCTGCGTTTATACCTAGGGATATATTCCGCTTCCTCGCTCACTGACTCGCTACGCTCGGT
CGTTCGACTGCGGCGAGCGGAAATGGCTTACGAACGGGGCGGAGATTTCCTGGAAGATGCCAGGAAGATA
CTTAACAGGGAAGTGAGAGGGCCGCGGCAAAGCCGTTTTTCCATAGGCTCCGCCCCCCTGACAAGCATCA
CGAAATCTGACGCTCAAATCAGTGGTGGCGAAACCCGACAGGACTATAAAGATACCAGGCGTTTCCCCCT
GGCGGCTCCCTCGTGCGCTCTCCTGTTCCTGCCTTTCGGTTTACCGGTGTCATTCCGCTGTTATGGCCGC
GTTTGTCTCATTCCACGCCTGACACTCAGTTCCGGGTAGGCAGTTCGCTCCAAGCTGGACTGTATGCACG
AACCCCCCGTTCAGTCCGACCGCTGCGCCTTATCCGGTAACTATCGTCTTGAGTCCAACCCGGAAAGACA
TGCAAAAGCACCACTGGCAGCAGCCACTGGTAATTGATTTAGAGGAGTTAGTCTTGAAGTCATGCGCCGG
TTAAGGCTAAACTGAAAGGACAAGTTTTGGTGACTGCGCTCCTCCAAGCCAGTTACCTCGGTTCAAAGAG
TTGGTAGCTCAGAGAACCTTCGAAAAACCGCCCTGCAAGGCGGTTTTTTCGTTTTCAGAGCAAGAGATTA
CGCGCAGACCAAAACGATCTCAAGAAGATCATCTTATTAATCAGATAAAATATTTCTAGATTTCAGTGCA
ATTTATCTCTTCAAATGTAGCACCTGAAGTCAGCCCCATACGATATAAGTTGTTACTAGTGCTTGGATTC
TCACCAATAAAAAACGCCCGGCGGCAACCGAGCGTTCTGAACAAATCCAGATGGAGTTCTGAGGTCATTA
CTGGATCTATCAACAGGAGTCCAAGCGAGCTCTCGAACCCCAGAGTCCCGCTCAGAAGAACTCGTCAAGA
AGGCGATAGAAGGCGATGCGCTGCGAATCGGGAGCGGCGATACCGTAAAGCACGAGGAAGCGGTCAGCCC
ATTCGCCGCCAAGCTCTTCAGCAATATCACGGGTAGCCAACGCTATGTCCTGATAGCGGTCCGCCACACC
CAGCCGGCCACAGTCGATGAATCCAGAAAAGCGGCCATTTTCCACCATGATATTCGGCAAGCAGGCATCG
CCATGGGTCACGACGAGATCCTCGCCGTCGGGCATGCGCGCCTTGAGCCTGGCGAACAGTTCGGCTGGCG
CGAGCCCCTGATGCTCTTCGTCCAGATCATCCTGATCGACAAGACCGGCTTCCATCCGAGTACGTGCTCG
CTCGATGCGATGTTTCGCTTGGTGGTCGAATGGGCAGGTAGCCGGATCAAGCGTATGCAGCCGCCGCATT
GCATCAGCCATGATGGATACTTTCTCGGCAGGAGCAAGGTGAGATGACAGGAGATCCTGCCCCGGCACTT
CGCCCAATAGCAGCCAGTCCCTTCCCGCTTCAGTGACAACGTCGAGCACAGCTGCGCAAGGAACGCCCGT
CGTGGCCAGCCACGATAGCCGCGCTGCCTCGTCCTGCAGTTCATTCAGGGCACCGGACAGGTCGGTCTTG
ACAAAAAGAACCGGGCGCCCCTGCGCTGACAGCCGGAACACGGCGGCATCAGAGCAGCCGATTGTCTGTT
GTGCCCAGTCATAGCCGAATAGCCTCTCCACCCAAGCGGCCGGAGAACCTGCGTGCAATCCATCTTGTTC
AATCATGCGAAACGATCCTCATCCTGTCTCTTGATCAGATCATGATCCCCTGCGCCATCAGATCCTTGGC
GGCAAGAAAGCCATCCAGTTTACTTTGCAGGGCTTCCCAACCTTACCAGAGGGCGCCCCAGCTGGCAATT
CCGAATTCATGAGATCT
Features (pLannotate 1.2.2; 11 found; start..end, strand, type, name):
      1..25      +  promoter       J23119(SpeI) promoter (fragment): bacterial promoter (Registry of Standard Biological Parts BBa J23119) modified to end with an SpeI site
     62..736     +  CDS            mRFP1: mRFP1 is a basic (constitutively fluorescent) red fluorescent protein published in 2002, derived from Discosoma sp.. It is reported to be a somewhat slowly-maturing monomer with low acid sensitivity.
    784..855     +  terminator     rrnB T1 terminator: transcription terminator T1 from the E. coli rrnB gene
    871..898     +  terminator     T7Te terminator: phage T7 early transcription terminator
    952..1023    +  terminator     rrnB T1 terminator: transcription terminator T1 from the E. coli rrnB gene
   1039..1066    +  terminator     T7Te terminator: phage T7 early transcription terminator
   1085..1140    -  rep_origin     RSF ori (fragment): Plasmids containing the RSF 1030 origin of replication can be propagated in E. coli cells that contain additional plasmids with compatible origins.
   1228..1773    -  rep_origin     p15A ori: Plasmids containing the medium-copy-number p15A origin of replication can be propagated in E. coli cells that contain a second plasmid with the ColE1 origin.
   1887..1981    -  terminator     lambda t0 terminator: transcription terminator from phage lambda
   2015..2806    -  CDS            neo: KKA2_KLEPN - Also known as kan, nptII. Experimental evidence at protein level: Swiss-Prot protein existence level 1. Resistance to kanamycin, neomycin, paromomycin, ribostamycin, butirosin and gentamicin B. From Klebsiella pneumoniae.
   2838..2942    -  CDS            tnpA (fragment): TN5P_ECOLX - Also known as tnp. Experimental evidence at protein level: Swiss-Prot protein existence level 1. Mediates transposition of transposon Tn5 by a 'cut and paste' mechanism. First, the monomeric transposase binds the 19 bp inverted DNA repeats flanking the transposon. Then, dimerization of the DNA- bound transposase creates a synaptic DNA complex. After nicking of the first DNA strand, excision of the transposon proceeds through a series of intermediates. The transposase then mediates the insertion of the transposon at a new site by strand transfer. The activity of the wild- type tran
