[The description below was written by a language model from this plasmid's Addgene catalogue record and pLannotate feature annotations shown in this document.]
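Description:
pBbA0k-RFP is a small (about 3 kb) bacterial plasmid from the BglBrick synthetic-biology vector series, built on the pBb backbone for use in E. coli. It replicates from the p15A origin, which the record lists as low copy and which is compatible with ColE1-type plasmids, so it can be co-maintained with a second vector. Selection is by kanamycin, conferred by the Tn5-derived neo/nptII gene. This gene lies on the opposite strand from the insert and is followed by the lambda t0 terminator. The short tnpA fragment next to it is probably residual Tn5 sequence carried along with the resistance cassette rather than a functional element, and the short RSF ori fragment annotated beside p15A is most likely a homology hit rather than a second origin.

The payload is a 678 bp synthetic RFP insert, annotated as mRFP1, a monomeric red fluorescent protein derived from Discosoma. Downstream of it sit two tandem copies of a double terminator (rrnB T1 followed by T7Te), which insulate the backbone from read-through transcription. The record does not name a promoter or repressor for this construct. The only promoter-like annotation is a 25 bp partial match to J23119 at the very start of the sequence, which should not be read as a complete promoter. In the family's naming scheme the "0" appears to mark the promoter position, consistent with a promoterless version, but the record does not say so explicitly.

As a member of a standardized, datasheet-characterized vector set, the plasmid would suit use as a reference or baseline control for RFP reporter measurements. It could also serve as a modular starting point in which the RFP part is exchanged or regulatory parts are added by restriction-enzyme-based BglBrick assembly.
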