Addgene plasmid #35374: pBbA0k-RFP
Depositing lab: Jay Keasling. Depositing organization: University of California, Berkeley. Publication: BglBrick vectors and datasheets: A synthetic biology platform for gene expression. Lee TS, Krupa RA, Zhang F, Hajimorad M, Holtz WJ, Prasad N, Lee SK, Keasling JD. J Biol Eng. 2011 Sep 20;5:12. 10.1186/1754-1611-5-12 PubMed 21933410.
Backbone
  Vector backbone: pBb
  Backbone size w/o insert (bp): 2279
  Vector type: Bacterial Expression, Synthetic Biology
Growth in bacteria
  Bacterial resistance: Kanamycin, 50 μg/mL
  Growth temperature: 37°C
  Growth strain: DH5alpha
  Copy number: Low Copy
Gene/Insert
  Gene/Insert name: RFP (alt name: JBEI Part ID: JPUB_000257)
  Species: Synthetic
  Insert size (bp): 678
  Cloning method: Restriction Enzyme
  Sequencing primers: 5′ jkRFP-R (gctttggaaccgtactggaa); 3′ jkRFP-F (tggtcactacgacgctgaag)
Terms and licenses: Academic/Nonprofit Terms; Industry Terms: Not Available to Industry
Depositor comments: JBEI Part ID: JPUB_000257; Origin: p15A
How to cite: pBbA0k-RFP was a gift from Jay Keasling (Addgene plasmid # 35374 ; http://n2t.net/addgene:35374 ; RRID:Addgene_35374)
