>Addgene plasmid #35374 | pBbA0k-RFP | addgene partial sequence | sequence record 43957 | jkRFP-F 5'-tggtcactacgacgctgaag-3'
CCGGGTGCTTACAAAACCGACATCAAACTGGACATCACCTCCCACAACGAAGACTACACCATCGTTGAAC
AGTACGAACGTGCTGAAGGTCGTCACTCCACCGGTGCTTAATAACGCTGATAGTGCTAGTGTAGATCGCT
ACTAGAGCCAGGCATCAAATAAAACGAAAGGCTCAGTCGAAAGACTGGGCCTTTCGTTTTATCTGTTGTT
TGTCGGTGAACGCTCTCTACTAGAGTCACACTGGCTCACCTTCGGGTGGGCCTTTCTGCGTTTATATACT
AGAAGCGGCCGGGATCCTAACTCGAGTAAGGATCTCCAGGCATCAAATAAAACGAAAGGCTCAGTCGAAA
GACTGGGCCTTTCGTTTTATCTGTTGTTTGTCGGTGAACGCTCTCTACTAGAGTCACACTGGCTCACCTT
CGGGTGGGCCTTTCTGCGTTTATACCTAGGGATATATTCCGCTTCCTCGCTCACTGACTCGCTACGCTCG
GTCGTTCGACTGCGGCGAGCGGAAATGGCTTACGAACGGGGCGGAGATTTCCTGGAAGATGCCAGGAAGA
TACTTAACAGGGAAGTGAGAGGGCCGCGGCAAAGCCGTTTTTCCATAGGCTCCGCCCCCCTGACAAGCAT
CACGAAATCTGACGCTCAAATCAGTGGTGGCGAAACCCGACAGGACTATAAAGATACCAGGCGTTTCCCC
CTGGCGGCTCCCTCGTGCGCTCTCCTGTTCCTGCCTTTCGGTTTACCGGTGTCATTCCGCTGTTATGGCC
GCGTTTGTCTCATTCCACGCCTGACACTCAGTTCCGGGTAGGCAGTTCGCTCCAAGCTGGACTGTATG
