>Addgene plasmid #35374 | pBbA0k-RFP | addgene partial sequence | sequence record 43958 | jkRFP-R 5'-gctttggaaccgtactggaa-3'
CGAGGCAGCGGACCACCTTTGGTAACTTTCAGTTTAGCGGTCTGGGTACCTTCGTACGGACGACCTTCAC
CTTCACCTTCGATTTCGAACTCGTGACCGTTAACGGAACCTTCCATACGAACTTTGAAACGCATGAACTC
TTTGATAACGTCTTCGGAGGAAGCCATCTAGTATTTCTCCTCTTTCACTAGTAGCTAGCACAGTACCTAG
GACTGAGCTAGCTGTCAAAGATCTCATGAATTCGGAATTGCCAGCTGGGGCGCCCTCTGGTAAGGTTGGG
AAGCCCTGCAAAGTAAACTGGATGGCTTTCTTGCCGCCAAGGATCTGATGGCGCAGGGGATCATGATCTG
ATCAAGAGACAGGATGAGGATCGTTTCGCATGATTGAACAAGATGGATTGCACGCAGGTTCTCCGGCCGC
TTGGGTGGAGAGGCTATTCGGCTATGACTGGGCACAACAGACAATCGGCTGCTCTGATGCCGCCGTGTTC
CGGCTGTCAGCGCAGGGGCGCCCGGTTCTTTTTGTCAAGACCGACCTGTCCGGTGCCCTGAATGAACTGC
AGGACGAGGCAGCGCGGCTATCGTGGCTGGCCACGACGGGCGTTCCTTGCGCAGCTGTGCTCGACGTTGT
CACTGAAGCGGGAAGGGACTGGCTGCTATTGGGCGAAGTGCCGGGGCAGGATCTCCTGTCATCTCACCTT
GCTCCTGCCGAGAAAGTATCCATCATGGCTGATGCAATGCGGCGGCTGCATACGCTTGATCCGGCTACCT
GCCCATTCGACCACCAAGCGAAACATCGCATCGAGCGAGCACGTACTCGGATGGAAGCCGGTCTTGTCGA
TCAGGATGATCTGGACGAAGAGCATCAGGG
